>Addgene plasmid #168969 | pEntry_HCoV-229E-nsp12 | addgene full sequence | sequence record 344665 | Addgene NGS Result
CAAATAATGATTTTATTTTGACTGATAGTGACCTGTTCGTTGCAACAAATTGATGAGCAATGCTTTTTTA
TAATGCCAACTTTGTACAAAAAAGCAGAAGGGCCGTCAAGGCCAGGATCCATGGGATCCAGTTTTGATAA
CAGTTATTTAAACCGAGTCCGGGGCTCTAGTGCCGCTCGACTAGAGCCCTGTAATGGTACAGACATAGAT
TACTGTGTCCGTGCATTTGACGTTTACAATAAAGATGCGTCTTTTATCGGAAAAAATCTGAAGTCCAATT
GTGTGCGCTTCAAGAATGTAGATAAGGATGACGCGTTCTATATTGTTAAACGTTGCATTAAGTCAGTTAT
GGACCACGAGCAGTCCATGTATAACTTACTTAAAGGCTGTAATGCTGTTGCTAAGCATGATTTCTTTACT
TGGCATGAGGGCAGAACCATTTATGGTAATGTTAGTAGACAGGATCTTACTAAATACACCATGATGGATT
TGTGCTTCGCTCTGCGTAACTTTGATGAAAAAGACTGTGAAGTTTTTAAGGAGATATTGGTTCTTACTGG
TTGTTGTAGTACTGATTACTTTGAAATGAAGAATTGGTTTGACCCCATAGAAAATGAGGACATACACCGT
GTGTATGCTGCTTTAGGTAAGGTAGTTGCAAATGCAATGCTTAAGTGTGTTGCTTTTTGCGACGAAATGG
TGCTCAAAGGAGTTGTTGGTGTTTTGACCTTAGACAACCAAGATCTTAATGGGAATTTCTATGACTTCGG
TGACTTTGTATTGTGTCCTCCTGGAATGGGAATACCCTACTGCACGTCATACTATTCTTATATGATGCCT
GTTATGGGTATGACTAATTGTTTAGCTAGTGAGTGCTTTATGAAAAGTGACATCTTTGGTCAAGACTTCA
AAACTTTTGATTTGTTGAAATATGATTTCACAGAACATAAGGAGGTTTTGTTTAACAAGTACTTTAAGTA
TTGGGGACAGGATTATCATCCTGATTGTGTTGATTGCCATGACGAGATGTGTATTTTGCATTGTTCAAAT
TTTAACACACTCTTCGCAACCACAATTCCAAACACGGCTTTTGGACCTCTATGCAGAAAAGTGTTTATTG
ATGGTGTACCCGTAGTTGCTACTGCTGGTTACCACTTTAAACAATTAGGACTTGTGTGGAACAAAGATGT
TAACACTCATTCTACCAGACTTACTATTACTGAACTCTTACAGTTTGTGACAGATCCAACGCTTATAGTT
GCGTCATCGCCTGCCTTGGTGGATAAACGCACTGTTTGTTTTTCTGTCGCTGCTTTGAGTACAGGATTAA
CATCCCAAACAGTAAAACCTGGCCATTTTAATAAGGAGTTTTATGACTTCTTACGTTCTCAGGGGTTTTT
CGATGAGGGTTCAGAATTAACATTGAAGCATTTCTTTTTTACACAAAAGGGTGATGCTGCAATTAAAGAT
TTTGATTATTATCGTTACAACAGACCTACTATGCTGGATATTGGACAAGCTCGCGTAGCATATCAAGTGG
CAGCTCGCTATTTTGACTGTTACGAGGGTGGCTGTATTACATCTAGAGAGGTTGTTGTTACAAACCTTAA
TAAAAGCGCTGGTTGGCCCCTTAATAAGTTTGGTAAAGCTGGTTTATATTATGAGTCTATTAGTTATGAG
GAACAAGATGCTATTTTTTCATTAACAAAGCGTAATATTCTCCCTACTATGACTCAGTTAAATCTTAAAT
ACGCCATATCTGGTAAGGAACGCGCACGTACAGTGGGTGGCGTCTCTTTATTAGCTACTATGACTACAAG
ACAGTTTCATCAGAAATGTCTGAAATCCATAGTAGCTACCAGAAATGCCACCGTTGTTATCGGCACTACC
AAGTTTTATGGCGGGTGGGATAATATGTTAAAGAACCTGATGGCCGATGTTGATGATCCTAAATTGATGG
GATGGGACTATCCTAAGTGTGATAGAGCTATGCCCTCAATGATTCGTATGTTGTCGGCTATGATCTTAGG
TTCTAAGCATGTCACATGTTGTACGGCTAGTGATAAATTTTATAGACTTAGTAATGAGCTTGCTCAAGTT
TTGACCGAGGTTGTTTATTCAAATGGTGGGTTTTATTTTAAACCTGGTGGTACAACTTCTGGTGATGCAA
CTACAGCCTACGCCAATTCTGTCTTTAATATATTTCAGGCTGTAAGTTCTAACATTAATTGCGTTTTGAG
CGTTAACTCGTCAAATTGCAATAATTTTAATGTTAAGAAGTTACAGAGACAACTTTATGATAATTGCTAT
AGAAATAGTAATGTTGATGAATCTTTTGTGGATGACTTTTATGGTTATTTGCAAAAGCATTTTTCTATGA
TGATTCTTTCTGATGATAGTGTTGTGTGCTATAATAAAACTTATGCTGGACTTGGTTACATTGCTGATAT
TAGTGCTTTTAAAGCCACTTTGTATTATCAGAATGGTGTGTTTATGAGTACAGCTAAGTGTTGGACTGAG
GAAGATCTTTCTATAGGACCTCATGAATTTTGCTCACAGCACACTATGCAGATTGTAGATGAAAATGGTA
AGTATTATCTACCATATCCAGATCCTAGCCGTATTATTTCTGCTGGTGTTTTTGTGGATGACATCACTAA
GACTGATGCTGTCATTCTTTTGGAACGCTATGTTTCTCTGGCTATAGATGCCTACCCATTGTCTAAGCAT
CCTAAACCTGAGTACAGGAAGGTGTTTTACGCATTGTTAGACTGGGTCAAACATCTCAACAAGACTCTTA
ACGAAGGTGTTTTGGAGTCTTTTTCTGTTACACTTTTAGATGAACATGAGTCTAAGTTTTGGGATGAAAG
CTTTTATGCTAGTATGTATGAGAAGTCTACAGTATTACAAGCTTAATTAAGACGCGATCGCGGCCTCATG
GGCCCAGCTTTCTTGTACAAAGTTGGCATTATAAAAAATAATTGCTCATCAATTTGTTGCAACGAACAGG
TCACTATCAGTCAAAATAAAATCATTATTTGCCATCCAGCTGATATCCCCTATAGTGAGTCGTATTACAT
GGTCATAGCTGTTTCCTGGCAGCTCTGGCCCGTGTCTCAAAATCTCTGATGTTACATTGCACAAGATAAA
AATATATCATCATGCCTCCTCTAGACCAGCCAGGACAGAAATGCCTCGACTTCGCTGCTACCCAAGGTTG
CCGGGTGACGCACACCGTGGAAACGGATGAAGGCACGAACCCAGTGGACATAAGCCTGTTCGGTTCGTAA
GCTGTAATGCAAGTAGCGTATGCGCTCACGCAACTGGTCCAGAACCTTGACCGAACGCAGCGGTGGTAAC
GGCGCAGTGGCGGTTTTCATGGCTTGTTATGACTGTTTTTTTGGGGTACAGTCTATGCCTCGGGCATCCA
AGCAGCAAGCGCGTTACGCCGTGGGTCGATGTTTGATGTTATGGAGCAGCAACGATGTTACGCAGCAGGG
CAGTCGCCCTAAAACAAAGTTAAACATTATGAGGGAAGCGGTGATCGCCGAAGTATCGACTCAACTATCA
GAGGTAGTTGGCGTCATCGAGCGCCATCTCGAACCGACGTTGCTGGCCGTACATTTGTACGGCTCCGCAG
TGGATGGCGGCCTGAAGCCACACAGTGATATTGATTTGCTGGTTACGGTGACCGTAAGGCTTGATGAAAC
AACGCGGCGAGCTTTGATCAACGACCTTTTGGAAACTTCGGCTTCCCCTGGAGAGAGCGAGATTCTCCGC
GCTGTAGAAGTCACCATTGTTGTGCACGACGACATCATTCCGTGGCGTTATCCAGCTAAGCGCGAACTGC
AATTTGGAGAATGGCAGCGCAATGACATTCTTGCAGGTATCTTCGAGCCAGCCACGATCGACATTGATCT
GGCTATCTTGCTGACAAAAGCAAGAGAACATAGCGTTGCCTTGGTAGGTCCAGCGGCGGAGGAACTCTTT
GATCCGGTTCCTGAACAGGATCTATTTGAGGCGCTAAATGAAACCTTAACGCTATGGAACTCGCCGCCCG
ACTGGGCTGGCGATGAGCGAAATGTAGTGCTTACGTTGTCCCGCATTTGGTACAGCGCAGTAACCGGCAA
AATCGCGCCGAAGGATGTCGCTGCCGACTGGGCAATGGAGCGCCTGCCGGCCCAGTATCAGCCCGTCATA
CTTGAAGCTAGACAGGCTTATCTTGGACAAGAAGAAGATCGCTTGGCCTCGCGCGCAGATCAGTTGGAAG
AATTTGTCCACTACGTGAAAGGCGAGATCACCAAGGTAGTCGGCAAATAACCCTCGAGCCACCCATGACC
AAAATCCCTTAACGTGAGTTACGCGTCGTTCCACTGAGCGTCAGACCCCGTAGAAAAGATCAAAGGATCT
TCTTGAGATCCTTTTTTTCTGCGCGTAATCTGCTGCTTGCAAACAAAAAAACCACCGCTACCAGCGGTGG
TTTGTTTGCCGGATCAAGAGCTACCAACTCTTTTTCCGAAGGTAACTGGCTTCAGCAGAGCGCAGATACC
AAATACTGTTCTTCTAGTGTAGCCGTAGTTAGGCCACCACTTCAAGAACTCTGTAGCACCGCCTACATAC
CTCGCTCTGCTAATCCTGTTACCAGTGGCTGCTGCCAGTGGCGATAAGTCGTGTCTTACCGGGTTGGACT
CAAGACGATAGTTACCGGATAAGGCGCAGCGGTCGGGCTGAACGGGGGGTTCGTGCACACAGCCCAGCTT
GGAGCGAACGACCTACACCGAACTGAGATACCTACAGCGTGAGCTATGAGAAAGCGCCACGCTTCCCGAA
GGGAGAAAGGCGGACAGGTATCCGGTAAGCGGCAGGGTCGGAACAGGAGAGCGCACGAGGGAGCTTCCAG
GGGGAAACGCCTGGTATCTTTATAGTCCTGTCGGGTTTCGCCACCTCTGACTTGAGCGTCGATTTTTGTG
ATGCTCGTCAGGGGGGCGGAGCCTATGGAAAAACGCCAGCAACGCGGCCTTTTTACGGTTCCTGGCCTTT
TGCTGGCCTTTTGCTCACATGTTCTTTCCTGCGTTATCCCCTGATTCTGTGGATAACCGTATTACCGCCT
TTGAGTGAGCTGATACCGCTCGCCGCAGCCGAACGACCGAGCGCAGCGAGTCAGTGAGCGAGGAAGCGGA
AGAGCGCCCAATACGCAAACCGCCTCTCCCCGCGCGTTGGCCGATTCATTAATGCAGCTGGCACGACAGG
TTTCCCGACTGGAAAGCGGGCAGTGAGCGCAACGCAATTAATACGCGTACCGCTAGCCAGGAAGAGTTTG
TAGAAACGCAAAAAGGCCATCCGTCAGGATGGCCTTCTGCTTAGTTTGATGCCTGGCAGTTTATGGCGGG
CGTCCTGCCCGCCACCCTCCGGGCCGTTGCTTCACAACGTTCAAATCCGCTCCCGGCGGATTTGTCCTAC
TCAGGAGAGCGTTCACCGACAAACAACAGATAAAACGAAAGGCCCAGTCTTCCGACTGAGCCTTTCGTTT
TATTTGATGCCTGGCAGTTCCCTACTCTCGCGTTAACGCTAGCATGGATGTTTTCCCAGTCACGACGTTG
TAAAACGACGGCCAGTCTTAAGCTCGGGCCC
Features (pLannotate 1.2.2; 12 found; start..end, strand, type, name):
      1..97      +  protein_bind   attL1: mutant version of attL; recombination site for the Gateway® LR reaction LR Clonase™
    130..2913    +  CDS            rep (fragment): R1AB_CVH22 - Experimental evidence at protein level: Swiss-Prot protein existence level 1. NendoU is a Mn(2+)-dependent, uridylate-specific enzyme, which leaves 2'-3'-cyclic phosphates 5' to the cleaved bond. From Human coronavirus 229E (HCoV-229E).
   2943..3041    -  protein_bind   attL2: mutant version of attL; recombination site for the Gateway® LR reaction LR Clonase™
   3059..3077    -  promoter       T7 promoter: promoter for bacteriophage T7 RNA polymerase
   3267..3290    +  promoter       Pc promoter (fragment): intI1 (promoter lies within the coding sequence); class 1 integron promoter
   3466..3522    +  CDS            GmR (fragment): gentamycin acetyltransferase; aacC1; confers resistance to gentamycin
   3529..4320    +  CDS            SmR: aminoglycoside adenylyltransferase (Murphy, 1985); aadA; confers resistance to spectinomycin and streptomycin
   4413..5001    +  rep_origin     ori: high-copy-number ColE1/pMB1/pBR322/pUC origin of replication
   5184..5276    +  CDS            lacI (fragment): lac repressor; lacI; The lac repressor binds to the lac operator to inhibit transcription in E. coli. This inhibition can be relieved by adding lactose or isopropyl-β-D-thiogalactopyranoside (IPTG).
   5331..5358    -  terminator     rrnB T2 terminator: transcription terminator T2 from the E. coli rrnB gene
   5490..5533    +  terminator     rrnB T1 terminator: Escherichia coli rrnB; transcription terminator T1 from the E. coli rrnB gene
   5580..5616    -  CDS            lacZα (fragment): LacZα fragment of β-galactosidase; lacZ fragment
