[The description below was written by a language model from this plasmid's Addgene catalogue record and pLannotate feature annotations shown in this document.]
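Description:
pEntry_HCoV-229E-nsp12 is a Gateway-compatible Entry clone built on the pENTR223.1 backbone (SfiI-adapted version) and carrying the coding sequence for non-structural protein 12 of human coronavirus 229E. It is a bacterial propagation and shuttling plasmid rather than an expression vector. It replicates in E. coli from a high-copy ColE1/pUC-type origin and is selected with spectinomycin through the aadA (SmR) aminoglycoside adenylyltransferase gene, which sits downstream of a fragment of the class 1 integron Pc promoter. Short remnants of GmR, lacI and lacZα, and the rrnB T1 and T2 terminators, are also annotated as backbone elements.

The roughly 2.8 kb insert was obtained by gene synthesis and cloned between two SfiI sites. The feature table annotates it as a fragment of the HCoV-229E replicase polyprotein 1ab, consistent with nsp12 being one of the mature products cleaved from that polyprotein; nsp12 is generally known as the coronavirus RNA-dependent RNA polymerase. Because the native sequence has no start or stop codon of its own, the depositor's linkers supply them: a 5′ linker carrying an ATG flanked by BamHI sites, and a 3′ linker carrying a TAA stop within a PacI site followed by AsiSI, presumably so that these codons can be removed if fusions are wanted. The ORF is flanked by attL1 and attL2, so an LR Clonase reaction transfers it directionally into any attR-containing destination vector, which then provides the promoter, tags and host-specific elements. A T7 promoter lies just outside attL2, pointing back toward the insert.

The plasmid belongs to a collection of human coronavirus protein-coding Entry clones intended as a flexible resource for downstream expression and functional assays.
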