Addgene plasmid #168969: pEntry_HCoV-229E-nsp12
Purpose: Gateway-compatible Entry vector
Depositing lab: Pascal Falter-Braun. Depositing organization: Helmholtz Munich. Publication: A resource of human coronavirus protein-coding sequences in a flexible, multipurpose Gateway Entry clone collection. Weller B, Lin CW, Pogoutse O, Sauer M, Marin-de la Rosa N, Strobel A, Young V, Knapp JJ, Rayhan A, Falter C, Kim DK, Roth FP, Falter-Braun P. G3 (Bethesda). 2023 Jul 5;13(7):jkad105. doi: 10.1093/g3journal/jkad105. PubMed 37267226.
Backbone
  Vector backbone: pENTR223.1*SfiI
  Backbone size w/o insert (bp): 2800
  Vector type: Gateway-compatible Entry vector
Growth in bacteria
  Bacterial resistance: Spectinomycin, 50 μg/mL
  Growth temperature: 37°C
  Growth strain: DH5alpha
  Copy number: High Copy
Gene/Insert
  Gene/Insert name: HCoV-229E-nsp12 (alt name: nsp12)
  Species: Other
  Insert size (bp): 2782
  Entrez Gene: HCoV229Egp1 (a.k.a. HCoV229Egp1)
  Cloning method: Restriction Enzyme; 5′ cloning site SfiI (unknown if destroyed); 3′ cloning site SfiI (unknown if destroyed)
  Sequencing primers: 5′ M13 uni (-21); 3′ M13 rev (-29)
Resource information
  A portion of this plasmid was derived from a plasmid made by: Synthesized by Twist Bioscience
Terms and licenses: Academic/Nonprofit Terms; Industry Terms: Not Available to Industry
Depositor comments: 5'-linker: SfiI-BamHI-ATG-BamHI (GGCCGTCAaggccaggatccatgggatcc), 3'-linker: PacI-TAA-AsiSI-SfiI (cttaatTAAgacgcgatcgcggcctcatGGGCC).
How to cite: pEntry_HCoV-229E-nsp12 was a gift from Pascal Falter-Braun (Addgene plasmid # 168969 ; http://n2t.net/addgene:168969 ; RRID:Addgene_168969)
